>Addgene plasmid #130805 | pMSCVbsd-PPARD-D439A | addgene full sequence | sequence record 311096 | Addgene NGS Result
AATGAAAGACCCCACCTGTAGGTTTGGCAAGCTAGCTTAAGTAACGCCATTTTGCAAGGCATGGAAAATA
CATAACTGAGAATAGAGAAGTTCAGATCAAGGTTAGGAACAGAGAGACAGCAGAATATGGGCCAAACAGG
ATATCTGTGGTAAGCAGTTCCTGCCCCGGCTCAGGGCCAAGAACAGATGGTCCCCAGATGCGGTCCCGCC
CTCAGCAGTTTCTAGAGAACCATCAGATGTTTCCAGGGTGCCCCAAGGACCTGAAATGACCCTGTGCCTT
ATTTGAACTAACCAATCAGTTCGCTTCTCGCTTCTGTTCGCGCGCTTCTGCTCCCCGAGCTCAATAAAAG
AGCCCACAACCCCTCACTCGGCGCGCCAGTCCTCCGATAGACTGCGTCGCCCGGGTACCCGTATTCCCAA
TAAAGCCTCTTGCTGTTTGCATCCGAATCGTGGACTCGCTGATCCTTGGGAGGGTCTCCTCAGATTGATT
GACTGCCCACCTCGGGGGTCTTTCATTTGGAGGTTCCACCGAGATTTGGAGACCCCTGCCCAGGGACCAC
CGACCCCCCCGCCGGGAGGTAAGCTGGCCAGCGGTCGTTTCGTGTCTGTCTCTGTCTTTGTGCGTGTTTG
TGCCGGCATCTAATGTTTGCGCCTGCGTCTGTACTAGTTAGCTAACTAGCTCTGTATCTGGCGGACCCGT
GGTGGAACTGACGAGTTCTGAACACCCGGCCGCAACCCTGGGAGACGTCCCAGGGACTTTGGGGGCCGTT
TTTGTGGCCCGACCTGAGGAAGGGAGTCGATGTGGAATCCGACCCCGTCAGGATATGTGGTTCTGGTAGG
AGACGAGAACCTAAAACAGTTCCCGCCTCCGTCTGAATTTTTGCTTTCGGTTTGGAACCGAAGCCGCGCG
TCTTGTCTGCTGCAGCGCTGCAGCATCGTTCTGTGTTGTCTCTGTCTGACTGTGTTTCTGTATTTGTCTG
AAAATTAGGGCCAGACTGTTACCACTCCCTTAAGTTTGACCTTAGGTCACTGGAAAGATGTCGAGCGGAT
CGCTCACAACCAGTCGGTAGATGTCAAGAAGAGACGTTGGGTTACCTTCTGCTCTGCAGAATGGCCAACC
TTTAACGTCGGATGGCCGCGAGACGGCACCTTTAACCGAGACCTCATCACCCAGGTTAAGATCAAGGTCT
TTTCACCTGGCCCGCATGGACACCCAGACCAGGTCCCCTACATCGTGACCTGGGAAGCCTTGGCTTTTGA
CCCCCCTCCCTGGGTCAAGCCCTTTGTACACCCTAAGCCTCCGCCTCCTCTTCCTCCATCCGCCCCGTCT
CTCCCCCTTGAACCTCCTCGTTCGACCCCGCCTCGATCCTCCCTTTATCCAGCCCTCACTCCTTCTCTAG
GCGCCGGAATTAGATCCACTAGTAACGGCCGCCAGTGTGCTGGAATTCGCCCTTAGGTGTGGCGCCGAGG
GGAGATCAGCCATGGAGCAGCCACAGGAGGAAGCCCCTGAGGTCCGGGAAGAGGAGGAGAAAGAGGAAGT
GGCAGAGGCAGAAGGAGCCCCAGAGCTCAATGGGGGACCACAGCATGCACTTCCTTCCAGCAGCTACACA
GACCTCTCCCGGAGCTCCTCGCCACCCTCACTGCTGGACCAACTGCAGATGGGCTGTGACGGGGCCTCAT
GCGGCAGCCTCAACATGGAGTGCCGGGTGTGCGGGGACAAGGCATCGGGCTTCCACTACGGTGTTCATGC
ATGTGAGGGGTGCAAGGGCTTCTTCCGTCGTACGATCCGCATGAAGCTGGAGTACGAGAAGTGTGAGCGC
AGCTGCAAGATTCAGAAGAAGAACCGCAACAAGTGCCAGTACTGCCGCTTCCAGAAGTGCCTGGCACTGG
GCATGTCACACAACGCTATCCGTTTTGGTCGGATGCCGGAGGCTGAGAAGAGGAAGCTGGTGGCAGGGCT
GACTGCAAACGAGGGGAGCCAGTACAACCCACAGGTGGCCGACCTGAAGGCCTTCTCCAAGCACATCTAC
AATGCCTACCTGAAAAACTTCAACATGACCAAAAAGAAGGCCCGCAGCATCCTCACCGGCAAAGCCAGCC
ACACGGCGCCCTTTGTGATCCACGACATCGAGACATTGTGGCAGGCAGAGAAGGGGCTGGTGTGGAAGCA
GTTGGTGAATGGCCTGCCTCCCTACAAGGAGATCAGCGTGCACGTCTTCTACCGCTGCCAGTGCACCACA
GTGGAGACCGTGCGGGAGCTCACTGAGTTCGCCAAGAGCATCCCCAGCTTCAGCAGCCTCTTCCTCAACG
ACCAGGTTACCCTTCTCAAGTATGGCGTGCACGAGGCCATCTTCGCCATGCTGGCCTCTATCGTCAACAA
GGACGGGCTGCTGGTAGCCAACGGCAGTGGCTTTGTCACCCGTGAGTTCCTGCGCAGCCTCCGCAAACCC
TTCAGTGATATCATTGAGCCTAAGTTTGAATTTGCTGTCAAGTTCAACGCCCTGGAACTTGATGACAGTG
ACCTGGCCCTATTCATTGCGGCCATCATTCTGTGTGGAGACCGGCCAGGCCTCATGAACGTTCCACGGGT
GGAGGCTATCCAGGACACCATCCTGCGTGCCCTCGAATTCCACCTGCAGGCCAACCACCCTGATGCCCAG
TACCTCTTCCCCAAGCTGCTGCAGAAGATGGCTGACCTGCGGCAACTGGTCACCGAGCACGCCCAGATGA
TGCAGCGGATCAAGAAGACCGAAACCGAGACCTCGCTGCACCCTCTGCTCCAGGAGATCTACAAGGCCAT
GTACTAACGGCGGCACCCAGGCCTCCCTGCAGACTCCAATGGGGCCAGCACTGGAGGGGCCCACCCACAT
GACTTTTCCATTGACCAGCTCTCAAGGGCGAATTCTGCAGATATCCATCACACTGGCGGCCGCTCGAGGT
TAACGAATTCTACCGGGTAGGGGAGGCGCTTTTCCCAAGGCAGTCTGGAGCATGCGCTTTAGCAGCCCCG
CTGGGCACTTGGCGCTACACAAGTGGCCTCTGGCCTCGCACACATTCCACATCCACCGGTAGGCGCCAAC
CGGCTCCGTTCTTTGGTGGCCCCTTCGCGCCACCTTCTACTCCTCCCCTAGTCAGGAAGTTCCCCCCCGC
CCCGCAGCTCGCGTCGTGCAGGACGTGACAAATGGAAGTAGCACGTCTCACTAGTCTCGTGCAGATGGAC
AGCACCGCTGAGCAATGGAAGCGGGTAGGCCTTTGGGGCAGCGGCCAATAGCAGCTTTGCTCCTTCGCTT
TCTGGGCTCAGAGGCTGGGAAGGGGTGGGTCCGGGGGCGGGCTCAGGGGCGGGCTCAGGGGCGGGGCGGG
CGCCCGAAGGTCCTCCGGAGGCCCGGCATTCTGCACGCTTCAAAAGCGCACGTCTGCCGCGCTGTTCTCC
TCTTCCTCATCTCCGGGCCTTTCGACCTGCAGCCCAAGCTTACCATGGCCAAGCCTTTGTCTCAAGAAGA
ATCCACCCTCATTGAAAGAGCAACGGCTACAATCAACAGCATCCCCATCTCTGAAGACTACAGCGTCGCC
AGCGCAGCTCTCTCTAGCGACGGCCGCATCTTCACTGGTGTCAATGTATATCATTTTACTGGGGGACCTT
GTGCAGAACTCGTGGTGCTGGGCACTGCTGCTGCTGCGGCAGCTGGCAACCTGACTTGTATCGTCGCGAT
CGGAAATGAGAACAGGGGCATCTTGAGCCCCTGCGGACGGTGCCGACAGGTGCTTCTCGATCTGCATCCT
GGGATCAAAGCCATAGTGAAGGACAGTGATGGACAGCCGACGGCAGTTGGGATTCGTGAATTGCTGCCCT
CTGGTTATGTGTGGGAGGGCTAATCGATAAAATAAAAGATTTTATTTAGTCTCCAGAAAAAGGGGGGAAT
GAAAGACCCCACCTGTAGGTTTGGCAAGCTAGAGAACCATCAGATGTTTCCAGGGTGCCCCAAGGACCTG
AAATGACCCTGTGCCTTATTTGAACTAACCAATCAGTTCGCTTCTCGCTTCTGTTCGCGCGCTTCTGCTC
CCCGAGCTCAATAAAAGAGCCCACAACCCCTCACTCGGCGCGCCAGTCCTCCGATAGACTGCGTCGCCCG
GGTACCCGTGTATCCAATAAACCCTCTTGCAGTTGCATCCGACTTGTGGTCTCGCTGTTCCTTGGGAGGG
TCTCCTCTGAGTGATTGACTACCCGTCAGCGGGGGTCTTTCATGGGTAACAGTTTCTTGAAGTTGGAGAA
CAACATTCTGAGGGTAGGAGTCGAATATTAAGTAATCCTGACTCAATTAGCCACTGTTTTGAATCCACAT
ACTCCAATACTCCTGAAATAGTTCATTATGGACAGCGCAGAAAGAGCTGGGGAGAATTGTGAAATTGTTA
TCCGCTCACAATTCCACACAACATACGAGCCGGAAGCATAAAGTGTAAAGCCTGGGGTGCCTAATGAGTG
AGCTAACTCACATTAATTGCGTTGCGCTCACTGCCCGCTTTCCAGTCGGGAAACCTGTCGTGCCAGCTGC
ATTAATGAATCGGCCAACGCGCGGGGAGAGGCGGTTTGCGTATTGGGCGCTCTTCCGCTTCCTCGCTCAC
TGACTCGCTGCGCTCGGTCGTTCGGCTGCGGCGAGCGGTATCAGCTCACTCAAAGGCGGTAATACGGTTA
TCCACAGAATCAGGGGATAACGCAGGAAAGAACATGTGAGCAAAAGGCCAGCAAAAGGCCAGGAACCGTA
AAAAGGCCGCGTTGCTGGCGTTTTTCCATAGGCTCCGCCCCCCTGACGAGCATCACAAAAATCGACGCTC
AAGTCAGAGGTGGCGAAACCCGACAGGACTATAAAGATACCAGGCGTTTCCCCCTGGAAGCTCCCTCGTG
CGCTCTCCTGTTCCGACCCTGCCGCTTACCGGATACCTGTCCGCCTTTCTCCCTTCGGGAAGCGTGGCGC
TTTCTCATAGCTCACGCTGTAGGTATCTCAGTTCGGTGTAGGTCGTTCGCTCCAAGCTGGGCTGTGTGCA
CGAACCCCCCGTTCAGCCCGACCGCTGCGCCTTATCCGGTAACTATCGTCTTGAGTCCAACCCGGTAAGA
CACGACTTATCGCCACTGGCAGCAGCCACTGGTAACAGGATTAGCAGAGCGAGGTATGTAGGCGGTGCTA
CAGAGTTCTTGAAGTGGTGGCCTAACTACGGCTACACTAGAAGAACAGTATTTGGTATCTGCGCTCTGCT
GAAGCCAGTTACCTTCGGAAAAAGAGTTGGTAGCTCTTGATCCGGCAAACAAACCACCGCTGGTAGCGGT
GGTTTTTTTGTTTGCAAGCAGCAGATTACGCGCAGAAAAAAAGGATCTCAAGAAGATCCTTTGATCTTTT
CTACGGGGTCTGACGCTCAGTGGAACGAAAACTCACGTTAAGGGATTTTGGTCATGAGATTATCAAAAAG
GATCTTCACCTAGATCCTTTTAAATTAAAAATGAAGTTTTAAATCAATCTAAAGTATATATGAGTAAACT
TGGTCTGACAGTTACCAATGCTTAATCAGTGAGGCACCTATCTCAGCGATCTGTCTATTTCGTTCATCCA
TAGTTGCCTGACTCCCCGTCGTGTAGATAACTACGATACGGGAGGGCTTACCATCTGGCCCCAGTGCTGC
AATGATACCGCGAGACCCACGCTCACCGGCTCCAGATTTATCAGCAATAAACCAGCCAGCCGGAAGGGCC
GAGCGCAGAAGTGGTCCTGCAACTTTATCCGCCTCCATCCAGTCTATTAATTGTTGCCGGGAAGCTAGAG
TAAGTAGTTCGCCAGTTAATAGTTTGCGCAACGTTGTTGCCATTGCTACAGGCATCGTGGTGTCACGCTC
GTCGTTTGGTATGGCTTCATTCAGCTCCGGTTCCCAACGATCAAGGCGAGTTACATGATCCCCCATGTTG
TGCAAAAAAGCGGTTAGCTCCTTCGGTCCTCCGATCGTTGTCAGAAGTAAGTTGGCCGCAGTGTTATCAC
TCATGGTTATGGCAGCACTGCATAATTCTCTTACTGTCATGCCATCCGTAAGATGCTTTTCTGTGACTGG
TGAGTACTCAACCAAGTCATTCTGAGAATAGTGTATGCGGCGACCGAGTTGCTCTTGCCCGGCGTCAATA
CGGGATAATACCGCGCCACATAGCAGAACTTTAAAAGTGCTCATCATTGGAAAACGTTCTTCGGGGCGAA
AACTCTCAAGGATCTTACCGCTGTTGAGATCCAGTTCGATGTAACCCACTCGTGCACCCAACTGATCTTC
AGCATCTTTTACTTTCACCAGCGTTTCTGGGTGAGCAAAAACAGGAAGGCAAAATGCCGCAAAAAAGGGA
ATAAGGGCGACACGGAAATGTTGAATACTCATACTCTTCCTTTTTCAATATTATTGAAGCATTTATCAGG
GTTATTGTCTCATGAGCGGATACATATTTGAATGTATTTAGAAAAATAAACAAATAGGGGTTCCGCGCAC
ATTTCCCCGAAAAGTGCCACCTGACGTCTAAGAAACCATTATTATCATGACATTAACCTATAAAAATAGG
CGTATCACGAGGCCCTTTCGTCTCGCGCGTTTCGGTGATGACGGTGAAAACCTCTGACACATGCAGCTCC
CGGAGACGGTCACAGCTTGTCTGTAAGCGGATGCCGGGAGCAGACAAGCCCGTCAGGGCGCGTCAGCGGG
TGTTGGCGGGTGTCGGGGCTGGCTTAACTATGCGGCATCAGAGCAGATTGTACTGAGAGTGCACCATATG
CGGTGTGAAATACCGCACAGATGCGTAAGGAGAAAATACCGCATCAGGCGCCATTCGCCATTCAGGCTGC
GCAACTGTTGGGAAGGGCGATCGGTGCGGGCCTCTTCGCTATTACGCCAGCTGGCGAAAGGGGGATGTGC
TGCAAGGCGATTAAGTTGGGTAACGCCAGGGTTTTCCCAGTCACGACGTTGTAAAACGACGGCGCAAGGA
ATGGTGCATGCAAGGAGATGGCGCCCAACAGTCCCCCGGCCACGGGGCCTGCCACCATACCCACGCCGAA
ACAAGCGCTCATGAGCCCGAAGTGGCGAGCCCGATCTTCCCCATCGGTGATGTCGGCGATATAGGCGCCA
GCAACCGCACCTGTGGCGCCGGTGATGCCGGCCACGATGCGTCCGGCGTAGAGGCGATTAGTCCAATTTG
TTAAAGACAGGATATCAGTGGTCCAGGCTCTAGTTTTGACTCAACAATATCACCAGCTGAAGCCTATAGA
GTACGAGCCATAGATAAAATAAAAGATTTTATTTAGTCTCCAGAAAAAGGGGGG
Features (pLannotate 1.2.2; 20 found; start..end, strand, type, name):
      1..517     +  LTR            5' LTR: 5' long terminal repeat from murine embryonic stem cell virus
    581..922     +  misc_feature   MESV Ψ: packaging signal of murine embryonic stem cell virus
    989..1405    +  CDS            gag (truncated): truncated Moloney murine leukemia virus (MMLV) gag gene lacking the start codon
   1482..2804    +  CDS            PPARD: PPARD_HUMAN - Also known as NR1C2, PPARB. Experimental evidence at protein level: Swiss-Prot protein existence level 1. Ligand-activated transcription factor. Receptor that binds peroxisome proliferators such as hypolipidemic drugs and fatty acids. Has a preference for poly-unsaturated fatty acids, such as gamma- linoleic acid and eicosapentanoic acid. Once activated by a ligand, the receptor binds to promoter elements of target genes. Regulates the peroxisomal beta-oxidation pathway of fatty acids. Functions as transcription activator for the acyl-CoA oxidase gene. Decreases expression of NPC
   2955..3454    +  promoter       PGK promoter: mouse phosphoglycerate kinase 1 promoter
   3475..3873    +  CDS            BSD: blasticidin S deaminase; Aspergillus terreus BSD; confers resistance to blasticidin
   3918..3952    +  LTR            3' LTR (ΔU3) (fragment): self-inactivating 3' long terminal repeat (LTR) from Moloney murine leukemia virus
   3949..4243    +  LTR            3' LTR (ΔU3) (fragment): self-inactivating 3' long terminal repeat (LTR) from Moloney murine leukemia virus
   4405..4421    -  protein_bind   lac operator: The lac repressor binds to the lac operator to inhibit transcription in E. coli. This inhibition can be relieved by adding lactose or isopropyl-β-D-thiogalactopyranoside (IPTG). lac repressor encoded by lacI
   4429..4459    -  promoter       lac promoter: promoter for the E. coli lac operon
   4474..4495    -  protein_bind   CAP binding site: CAP binding activates transcription in the presence of cAMP. E. coli catabolite activator protein
   4508..4600    -  CDS            lacI (fragment): lac repressor; lacI; The lac repressor binds to the lac operator to inhibit transcription in E. coli. This inhibition can be relieved by adding lactose or isopropyl-β-D-thiogalactopyranoside (IPTG).
   4783..5371    -  rep_origin     ori: high-copy-number ColE1/pMB1/pBR322/pUC origin of replication
   5542..6402    -  CDS            AmpR: β-lactamase; bla; confers resistance to ampicillin, carbenicillin, and related antibiotics
   6403..6507    -  promoter       AmpR promoter: bla
   6602..6637    +  CDS            rop (fragment): Rop protein, which maintains plasmids at low copy number; rop
   6739..6838    +  misc_feature   bom (fragment): basis of mobility region from pBR322
   6844..6993    -  CDS            lacZα (fragment): LacZα fragment of β-galactosidase; lacZ fragment
   6993..7194    -  CDS            TcR (fragment): tetracycline efflux protein; tet; confers resistance to tetracycline
   7195..7293    +  CDS            env (fragment): murine leukemia virus gPr80 envelope polyprotein precursor; env; proteolytically cleaved into gp70SU and p15TM subunits
