[The description below was written by a language model from this plasmid's Addgene catalogue record and pLannotate feature annotations shown in this document.]
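Description:
pMSCVbsd-PPARD-D439A is a gammaretroviral expression vector built on the pMSCVbsd backbone, a murine stem cell virus-type plasmid, for delivering a mutant human PPARD cDNA into mammalian cells by retroviral transduction. In bacteria the 7.3 kb plasmid is maintained through a high-copy ColE1/pUC-type origin and selected with ampicillin via the β-lactamase gene. The annotation also picks up short fragments of lacI, lacZα, rop, bom, the tetracycline resistance gene and env, together with a lac promoter/operator. These appear to be non-functional remnants of the backbone's cloning history.

The proviral region begins with the 5' LTR of murine embryonic stem cell virus, followed by the Ψ packaging signal and a truncated gag segment lacking its start codon, which together allow efficient encapsidation of the vector RNA when viral proteins are supplied in trans by a packaging cell line. No separate promoter is annotated upstream of the insert, so the PPARD coding sequence is presumably transcribed from the 5' LTR, as is usual for MSCV vectors. It was cloned between a destroyed BglII site and a retained XhoI site. PPARD (PPARβ/δ, NR1C2) is a ligand-activated nuclear receptor transcription factor, and this version carries a D439A substitution introduced by PCR mutagenesis. The record does not state the functional consequence of the mutation. No epitope tag is annotated.

Downstream, a mouse PGK promoter drives blasticidin S deaminase, permitting blasticidin selection of transduced cells. The annotation tool labels the 3' LTR as two ΔU3 fragments, which may reflect only partial matching rather than a true self-inactivating design. The associated study concerns PPARβ/δ corepressor recruitment and regulation of ANGPTL4 transcription.
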