Addgene plasmid #130805: pMSCVbsd-PPARD-D439A
Purpose: Vector encoding PPARD cDNA for retroviral transduction
Depositing lab: Till Adhikary. Depositing organization: Philipps-Universitaet Marburg. Publication: PPARbeta/delta recruits NCOR and regulates transcription reinitiation of ANGPTL4. Legrand N, Bretscher CL, Zielke S, Wilke B, Daude M, Fritz B, Diederich WE, Adhikary T. Nucleic Acids Res. 2019 Oct 10;47(18):9573-9591. doi: 10.1093/nar/gkz685. PubMed 31428774.
Backbone
  Vector backbone: pMSCVbsd
  Vector type: Retroviral
  Selectable markers: Blasticidin
Growth in bacteria
  Bacterial resistance: Ampicillin, 100 μg/mL
  Growth temperature: 37°C
  Growth strain: NEB Stable
  Copy number: High Copy
Gene/Insert
  Gene/Insert name: PPARD D439A
  Species: H. sapiens (human)
  Mutation: D439A
  Entrez Gene: PPARD (a.k.a. FAAR, NR1C2, NUC1, NUCI, NUCII, PPARB)
  Cloning method: Restriction Enzyme; 5′ cloning site BglII (destroyed during cloning); 3′ cloning site XhoI (not destroyed)
  Sequencing primers: 5′ pMSCVseqfw (CCCTTGAACCTCCTCGTTCGACC); 3′ pMSCVseqrv (GAGACGTGCTACTTCCATTTGTC)
Terms and licenses: Academic/Nonprofit Terms; Industry Terms: Not Available to Industry
Depositor comments: Generated by PCR mutagenesis. Please visit https://www.biorxiv.org/content/10.1101/525576v2 for BioRxiv preprint.
How to cite: pMSCVbsd-PPARD-D439A was a gift from Till Adhikary (Addgene plasmid # 130805 ; http://n2t.net/addgene:130805 ; RRID:Addgene_130805)
