>Addgene plasmid #130805 | pMSCVbsd-PPARD-D439A | depositor partial sequence | sequence record 250316 | PPARD D439A
ATGGAGCAGCCACAGGAGGAAGCCCCTGAGGTCCGGGAAGAGGAGGAGAAAGAGGAAGTGGCAGAGGCAG
AAGGAGCCCCAGAGCTCAATGGGGGACCACAGCATGCACTTCCTTCCAGCAGCTACACAGACCTCTCCCG
GAGCTCCTCGCCACCCTCACTGCTGGACCAACTGCAGATGGGCTGTGACGGGGCCTCATGCGGCAGCCTC
AACATGGAGTGCCGGGTGTGCGGGGACAAGGCATCGGGCTTCCACTACGGTGTTCATGCATGTGAGGGGT
GCAAGGGCTTCTTCCGTCGTACGATCCGCATGAAGCTGGAGTACGAGAAGTGTGAGCGCAGCTGCAAGAT
TCAGAAGAAGAACCGCAACAAGTGCCAGTACTGCCGCTTCCAGAAGTGCCTGGCACTGGGCATGTCACAC
AACGCTATCCGTTTTGGTCGGATGCCGGAGGCTGAGAAGAGGAAGCTGGTGGCAGGGCTGACTGCAAACG
AGGGGAGCCAGTACAACCCACAGGTGGCCGACCTGAAGGCCTTCTCCAAGCACATCTACAATGCCTACCT
GAAAAACTTCAACATGACCAAAAAGAAGGCCCGCAGCATCCTCACCGGCAAAGCCAGCCACACGGCGCCC
TTTGTGATCCACGACATCGAGACATTGTGGCAGGCAGAGAAGGGGCTGGTGTGGAAGCAGTTGGTGAATG
GCCTGCCTCCCTACAAGGAGATCAGCGTGCACGTCTTCTACCGCTGCCAGTGCACCACAGTGGAGACCGT
GCGGGAGCTCACTGAGTTCGCCAAGAGCATCCCCAGCTTCAGCAGCCTCTTCCTCAACGACCAGGTTACC
CTTCTCAAGTATGGCGTGCACGAGGCCATCTTCGCCATGCTGGCCTCTATCGTCAACAAGGACGGGCTGC
TGGTAGCCAACGGCAGTGGCTTTGTCACCCGTGAGTTCCTGCGCAGCCTCCGCAAACCCTTCAGTGATAT
CATTGAGCCTAAGTTTGAATTTGCTGTCAAGTTCAACGCCCTGGAACTTGATGACAGTGACCTGGCCCTA
TTCATTGCGGCCATCATTCTGTGTGGAGACCGGCCAGGCCTCATGAACGTTCCACGGGTGGAGGCTATCC
AGGACACCATCCTGCGTGCCCTCGAATTCCACCTGCAGGCCAACCACCCTGATGCCCAGTACCTCTTCCC
CAAGCTGCTGCAGAAGATGGCTGACCTGCGGCAACTGGTCACCGAGCACGCCCAGATGATGCAGCGGATC
AAGAAGACCGAAACCGAGACCTCGCTGCACCCTCTGCTCCAGGAGATCTACAAGGCCATGTACTAA
